>Addgene plasmid #130074 | pRDAX-144 C-Tag GFP[2] L32 GCNZipper EBPF2 | addgene full sequence | sequence record 270703 | Addgene NGS Result
GCCTGCCTCCAGGCCTCAATATTGGCCATTAGCCATATTATTCATTGGTTATATAGCATAAATCAATATT
GGCTATTGGCCATTGCATACGTTGTATCTATATCATAATATGTACATTTATATTGGCTCATGTCCAATAT
GACCGCCATGTTGGCATTGATTATTGACTAGTTATTAATAGTAATCAATTACGGGGTCATTAGTTCATAG
CCCATATATGGAGTTCCGCGTTACATAACTTACGGTAAATGGCCCGCCTGGCTGACCGCCCAACGACCCC
CGCCCATTGACGTCAATAATGACGTATGTTCCCATAGTAACGCCAATAGGGACTTTCCATTGACGTCAAT
GGGTGGAGTATTTACGGTAAACTGCCCACTTGGCAGTACATCAAGTGTATCATATGCCAAGTCCGCCCCC
TATTGACGTCAATGACGGTAAATGGCCCGCCTGGCATTATGCCCAGTACATGACCTTACGGGACTTTCCT
ACTTGGCAGTACATCTACGTATTAGTCATCGCTATTACCATGGTGATGCGGTTTTGGCAGTACACCAATG
GGCGTGGATAGCGGTTTGACTCACGGGGATTTCCAAGTCTCCACCCCATTGACGTCAATGGGAGTTTGTT
TTGGCACCAAAATCAACGGGACTTTCCAAAATGTCGTAATAACCCCGCCCCGTTGACGCAAATGGGCGGT
AGGCGTGTACGGTGGGAGGTCTATATAAGCAGAGCTCGTTTAGTGAACCGTCAGATCACTAGAAGCTTTA
TTGCGGTAGTTTATCACAGTTAAATTGCTAACGCAGTCAGTGCTTCTGACACAACAGTCTCGAACTTAAG
CTGCAGAAGTTGGTCGTGAGGCACTGGGCAGGTAAGTATCAAGGTTACAAGACAGGTTTAAGGAGACCAA
TAGAAACTGGGCTTGTCGAGACAGAGAAGACTCTTGCGTTTCTGATAGGCACCTATTGGTCTTACTGACA
TCCACTTTGCCTTTCTCTCCACAGGTGTCCACTCCCAGGCCACCATGAACACTGAAGCCGCCAGGCGTTC
TCGTGCGAGAAAGTTGCAAAGAATGAAACAACTTGAAGACAAGGTTGAAGAATTGCTTTCGAAAAATTAT
CACTTGGAAAATGAGGTTGCCAGATTAAAGAAATTAGTTGGCGAACGCGACGTGGGTGGCGGAGGGAGCG
AAGGCGGCGGATCCGGAGGGCCTGGCTCTGGCGGAGAGGGGAGCGCTGGAGGCGGGTCAGCCGGTGGTGG
GAGTGAAAAGAGGGACCACATGGTGCTGCTCGAGTACGTCACAGCAGCTGGCATCACCGATGCCAGCTAA
GAATTCAGATCCGCCCCTCTCCCTCCCCCCCCCCTAACGTTACTGGCCGAAGCCGCTTGGAATAAGGCCG
GTGTGCGTTTGTCTATATGTTATTTTCCACCATATTGCCGTCTTTTGGCAATGTGAGGGCCCGGAAACCT
GGCCCTGTCTTCTTGACGAGCATTCCTAGGGGTCTTTCCCCTCTCGCCAAAGGAATGCAAGGTCTGTTGA
ATGTCGTGAAGGAAGCAGTTCCTCTGGTAGCTTCTTGAAGACAAACAACGTCTGTAGCGACCCTTTGCAG
GCAGCGGAACCCCCCACCTGGCGACAGGTGCCTCTGCGGCCAAAAGCCACGTGTATAAGATACACCTGCA
AAGGCGGCACAACCCCAGTGCCACGTTGTGAGTTGGATAGTTGTGGAAAGAGTCAAATGGCTCTCCTCAA
GCGTATTCAACAAGGGGCTGAAGGATGCCCAGAAGGTACCCCATTGTATGGGATCTGATCTGGGGCCTCG
GTACACATGCTTTACATGTGTTTAGTCGAGGTTAAAAAAACGTCTAGGCCCCCCGAACCACGGGGACGTG
GTTTTCCTTTGAAAAACACGATGATAATATGGCCACAACCATGGTGAGCAAGGGCGAGGAGCTGTTCACC
GGGGTGGTGCCCATCCTGGTCGAGCTGGACGGCGACGTAAACGGCCACAAGTTCAGCGTGAGGGGCGAGG
GCGAGGGCGATGCCACCAACGGCAAGCTGACCCTGAAGTTCATCTGCACCACCGGCAAGCTGCCCGTGCC
CTGGCCCACCCTCGTGACCACCCTGAGCCACGGCGTGCAGTGCTTCGCCCGCTACCCCGACCACATGAAG
CAGCACGACTTCTTCAAGTCCGCCATGCCCGAAGGCTACGTCCAGGAGCGCACCATCTTCTTCAAGGACG
ACGGCACCTACAAGACCCGCGCCGAGGTGAAGTTCGAGGGCGACACCCTGGTGAACCGCATCGAGCTGAA
GGGCGTCGACTTCAAGGAGGACGGCAACATCCTGGGGCACAAGCTGGAGTACAACTTCAACAGCCACAAC
ATCTATATCATGGCCGTCAAGCAGAAGAACGGCATCAAGGTGAACTTCAAGATCCGCCACAACGTGGAGG
ACGGCAGCGTGCAGCTCGCCGACCACTACCAGCAGAACACCCCCATCGGCGACGGCCCCGTGCTGCTGCC
CGACAGCCACTACCTGAGCACCCAGTCCGTGCTGAGCAAAGACCCCAACGAGAAGCGCGATCACATGGTC
CTGCTGGAGTTCCGCACCGCCGCCGGGATCACTCTCGGCATGGACGAGCTGTACAAGTAAACCGGTGCTC
GAGGTACCGATGAATAGCTAAGGTCGAGGCCGCAGGTAAGTATCAAGGTTACAAGACAGGTTTAAGGAGA
CCAATAGAAACTGGGCTTGTCGAGACAGAGAAGACTCTTGCGTTTCTGATAGGCACCTATTGGTCTTACT
GACATCCACTTTGCCTTTCTCTCCACAGGTGTCGACAATCAACCTCTGGATTACAAAATTTGTGAAAGAT
TGACTGGTATTCTTAACTATGTTGCTCCTTTTACGCTATGTGGATACGCTGCTTTAATGCCTTTGTATCA
TGCTATTGCTTCCCGTATGGCTTTCATTTTCTCCTCCTTGTATAAATCCTGGTTGCTGTCTCTTTATGAG
GAGTTGTGGCCCGTTGTCAGGCAACGTGGCGTGGTGTGCACTGTGTTTGCTGACGCAACCCCCACTGGTT
GGGGCATTGCCACCACCTGTCAGCTCCTTTCCGGGACTTTCGCTTTCCCCCTCCCTATTGCCACGGCGGA
ACTCATCGCCGCCTGCCTTGCCCGCTGCTGGACAGGGGCTCGGCTGTTGGGCACTGACAATTCCGTGGTG
TTGTCGGGGAAGCTGACGTCCTTTCCATGGCTGCTCGCCTGTGTTGCCACCTGGATTCTGCGCGGGACGT
CCTTCTGCTACGTCCCTTCGGCCCTCAATCCAGCGGACCTTCCTTCCCGCGGCCTGCTGCCGGCTCTGCG
GCCTCTTCCGCGTCTTCGCCTTCGCCCTCAGACGAGTCGGATCTCCCTTTGGGCCGCCTCCCCGCCTGGA
ATTCGAGCTCGGTACGATCAGCCTCGACTGTGCCTTCTAGTTGCCAGCCATCTGTTGTTTGCCCCTCCCC
CGTGCCTTCCTTGACCCTGGAAGGTGCCACTCCCACTGTCCTTTCCTAATAAAATGAGGAAATTGCATCG
CATTGTCTGAGTAGGTGTCATTCTATTCTGGGGGGTGGGGTGGGGCAGGACAGCAAGGGGGAGGATTGGG
AAGACAATAGCCCAGCTTTTGTTCCCTTTAGTGAGGGTTAATTGCGCGCTTGGCGTAATCATGGTCATAG
CTGTTTCCTGTGTGAAATTGTTATCCGCTAATTCACTCCTCAGGTGCAGGCTGCCTATCAGAAGGTGGTG
GCTGGTGTGGCCAATGCCCTGGCTCACAAATACCACTGAGATCTTTTTCCCTCTGCCAAAAATTATGGGG
ACATCATGAAGCCCCTTGAGCATCTGACTTCTGGCTAATAAAGGAAATTTATTTTCATTGCAATAGTGTG
TTGGAATTTTTTGTGTCTCTCACTCGGAAGGACATATGGGAGGGCAAATCATTTAAAACATCAGAATGAG
TATTTGGTTTAGAGTTTGGCAACATATGCCCATATGCTGGCTGCCATGAACAAAGGTTGGCTATAAAGAG
GTCATCAGTATATGAAACAGCCCCCTGCTGTCCATTCCTTATTCCATAGAAAAGCCTTGACTTGAGGTTA
GATTTTTTTTATATTTTGTTTTGTGTTATTTTTTTCTTTAACATCCCTAAAATTTTCCTTACATGTTTTA
CTAGCCAGATTTTTCCTCCTCTCCTGACTACTCCCAGTCATAGCTGTCCCTCTTCTCTTATGGAGATCGG
CCGGCCGCCGGCGTCGACGCGCGCGGCCGCGGCGCGCCGTTGCTGGCGTTTTTCCATAGGCTCCGCCCCC
CTGACGAGCATCACAAAAATCGACGCTCAAGTCAGAGGTGGCGAAACCCGACAGGACTATAAAGATACCA
GGCGTTTCCCCCTGGAAGCTCCCTCGTGCGCTCTCCTGTTCCGACCCTGCCGCTTACCGGATACCTGTCC
GCCTTTCTCCCTTCGGGAAGCGTGGCGCTTTCTCATAGCTCACGCTGTAGGTATCTCAGTTCGGTGTAGG
TCGTTCGCTCCAAGCTGGGCTGTGTGCACGAACCCCCCGTTCAGCCCGACCGCTGCGCCTTATCCGGTAA
CTATCGTCTTGAGTCCAACCCGGTAAGACACGACTTATCGCCACTGGCAGCAGCCACTGGTAACAGGATT
AGCAGAGCGAGGTATGTAGGCGGTGCTACAGAGTTCTTGAAGTGGTGGCCTAACTACGGCTACACTAGAA
GAACAGTATTTGGTATCTGCGCTCTGCTGAAGCCAGTTACCTTCGGAAAAAGAGTTGGTAGCTCTTGATC
CGGCAAACAAACCACCGCTGGTAGCGGTGGTTTTTTTGTTTGCAAGCAGCAGATTACGCGCAGAAAAAAA
GGATCTCAAGAAGATCCTTTGATCTTTTCTACGGGGTCTGACGCTCAGTGGAACGAAAACTCACGTTAAG
GGATTTTGGTCATGAGATTATCAAAAAGGATCTTCACCTAGATCCTTTTAAATTAAAAATGAAGTTTTAA
ATCAATCTAAAGTATATATGAGTAAACTTGGTCTGACAGTTACCAATGCTTAATCAGTGAGGCACCTATC
TCAGCGATCTGTCTATTTCGTTCATCCATAGTTGCCTGACTCCCCGTCGTGTAGATAACTACGATACGGG
AGGGCTTACCATCTGGCCCCAGTGCTGCAATGATACCGCGAGACCCACGCTCACCGGCTCCAGATTTATC
AGCAATAAACCAGCCAGCCGGAAGGGCCGAGCGCAGAAGTGGTCCTGCAACTTTATCCGCCTCCATCCAG
TCTATTAATTGTTGCCGGGAAGCTAGAGTAAGTAGTTCGCCAGTTAATAGTTTGCGCAACGTTGTTGCCA
TTGCTACAGGCATCGTGGTGTCACGCTCGTCGTTTGGTATGGCTTCATTCAGCTCCGGTTCCCAACGATC
AAGGCGAGTTACATGATCCCCCATGTTGTGCAAAAAAGCGGTTAGCTCCTTCGGTCCTCCGATCGTTGTC
AGAAGTAAGTTGGCCGCAGTGTTATCACTCATGGTTATGGCAGCACTGCATAATTCTCTTACTGTCATGC
CATCCGTAAGATGCTTTTCTGTGACTGGTGAGTACTCAACCAAGTCATTCTGAGAATAGTGTATGCGGCG
ACCGAGTTGCTCTTGCCCGGCGTCAATACGGGATAATACCGCGCCACATAGCAGAACTTTAAAAGTGCTC
ATCATTGGAAAACGTTCTTCGGGGCGAAAACTCTCAAGGATCTTACCGCTGTTGAGATCCAGTTCGATGT
AACCCACTCGTGCACCCAACTGATCTTCAGCATCTTTTACTTTCACCAGCGTTTCTGGGTGAGCAAAAAC
AGGAAGGCAAAATGCCGCAAAAAAGGGAATAAGGGCGACACGGAAATGTTGAATACTCATACTCTTCCTT
TTTCAATATTATTGAAGCATTTATCAGGGTTATTGTCTCATGAGCGGATACATATTTGAATGTATTTAGA
AAAATAAACAAATAGGGGTTCCGCGCACATTTCCCCGAAAAGTGCCACCTGACGTCTAAGAAACCATTAT
TATCATGACATTAACCTATAAAAATAGGCGTATCACGAGGCCCTTTCGTCTACGCGCGCGCCGGCGGCGC
GCCGTCGACGGCCGGCCGCGGCCGC
Features (pLannotate 1.2.2; 16 found; start..end, strand, type, name):
    155..532     +  enhancer       CMV enhancer: human cytomegalovirus immediate early enhancer
    534..733     +  promoter       CMV promoter: human cytomegalovirus (CMV) immediate early promoter
    872..1004    +  intron         chimeric intron: chimera between introns from human β-globin and immunoglobulin heavy chain genes
   1028..1168    +  CDS            GCN4 (fragment): GCN4_YEAST - Also known as AAS101 From Saccharomyces cerevisiae (strain ATCC 204508 / S288c) (Baker's yeast).
   1344..1930    +  misc_feature   IRES2: internal ribosome entry site (IRES) of the encephalomyocarditis virus (EMCV)
   1931..2650    +  CDS            EBFP2: enhanced blue variant of GFP (Ai et al., 2007) mammalian codon-optimized
   2696..2828    +  intron         chimeric intron: chimera between introns from human β-globin and immunoglobulin heavy chain genes
   2837..3425    +  misc_feature   WPRE: woodchuck hepatitis virus posttranscriptional regulatory element
   3429..3445    +  misc_feature   MCS (fragment): pUC18/19 multiple cloning site
   3458..3569    +  polyA_signal   bGH poly(A) signal: bovine growth hormone polyadenylation signal
   3665..3683    -  promoter       T3 promoter: promoter for bacteriophage T3 RNA polymerase
   3742..3816    +  CDS            HBB (fragment): HBB_PONPY - Experimental evidence at transcript level: Swiss-Prot protein existence level 2. Involved in oxygen transport from the lung to the various peripheral tissues. From Pongo pygmaeus (Bornean orangutan).
   3887..3942    +  polyA_signal   β-globin poly(A) signal: rabbit β-globin polyadenylation signal (Gil and Proudfoot, 1987)
   4321..4909    -  rep_origin     ori: high-copy-number ColE1/pMB1/pBR322/pUC origin of replication
   5080..5940    -  CDS            AmpR: β-lactamase; bla; confers resistance to ampicillin, carbenicillin, and related antibiotics
   5941..6045    -  promoter       AmpR promoter: bla
