[The description below was written by a language model from this plasmid's Addgene catalogue record and pLannotate feature annotations shown in this document.]
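Description:
pRDAX-144 C-Tag GFP[2] L32 GCNZipper EBPF2 is a custom-built mammalian expression plasmid of about 6.2 kb, designed as an assay vector for detecting protein–protein interactions by bimolecular or trimolecular fluorescence complementation (BiFC/TriFC). It is propagated in E. coli as a high-copy plasmid through a ColE1/pUC-type origin and is selected with ampicillin via the β-lactamase gene and its native promoter.

The expression unit is driven by the human CMV immediate early enhancer and promoter, followed by a chimeric β-globin/immunoglobulin intron that promotes efficient processing of the transcript. Downstream lies the insert, a GCN leucine zipper. The annotation identifies it as a fragment of yeast GCN4, whereas the catalogue field lists mouse as the species, a discrepancy the record does not resolve. The name implies that the zipper carries a C-terminal split-GFP fragment ("GFP[2]") joined through a linker ("L32"), but neither element was annotated in the feature table; the unannotated stretch between the GCN4 fragment and the IRES may correspond to them.

An EMCV IRES then directs translation of EBFP2 from the same transcript, giving a blue fluorescent marker for transfected cells that is independent of any complementation signal. The cassette ends with a second chimeric intron, a WPRE to enhance transcript expression, and a bGH polyadenylation signal. A further β-globin fragment and rabbit β-globin poly(A) signal lie beyond it, along with a T3 promoter.

Because leucine zippers self-associate, this construct plausibly serves as a positive control or reference interaction partner alongside companion vectors carrying the complementary GFP fragments, though the record does not state this.
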