Addgene plasmid #130074: pRDAX-144 C-Tag GFP[2] L32 GCNZipper EBPF2
Purpose: PPI (BiFC/TriFC) assay vector
Depositing lab: Gary Lewin. Depositing organization: Max-Delbrueck-Centrum fuer Molekulare Medizin (MDC).
Backbone
  Vector backbone: custom built
  Vector type: Mammalian Expression
Growth in bacteria
  Bacterial resistance: Ampicillin, 100 μg/mL
  Growth temperature: 37°C
  Growth strain: DH5alpha
  Copy number: High Copy
Gene/Insert
  Gene/Insert name: GCN Zipper
  Species: M. musculus (mouse)
  Cloning method: Restriction Enzyme; 5′ cloning site unknown (unknown if destroyed); 3′ cloning site unknown (unknown if destroyed)
Terms and licenses: Academic/Nonprofit Terms; Industry Terms: Not Available to Industry
How to cite: pRDAX-144 C-Tag GFP[2] L32 GCNZipper EBPF2 was a gift from Gary Lewin (Addgene plasmid # 130074 ; http://n2t.net/addgene:130074 ; RRID:Addgene_130074)
